Addgene plasmid #167702: BirA-Myc_N_FOXI1
Purpose: Expresses FOXI1 in mammalian cells
Depositing lab: Markku Varjosalo. Depositing organization: University of Helsinki. Publication: Human transcription factor protein interaction networks. Goos H, Kinnunen M, Salokas K, Tan Z, Liu X, Yadav L, Zhang Q, Wei GH, Varjosalo M. Nat Commun. 2022 Feb 9;13(1):766. doi: 10.1038/s41467-022-28341-5. PubMed 35140242.
Backbone
  Vector backbone: pcDNA5/FRT/TO
  Vector type: Mammalian Expression
  Selectable markers: Hygromycin
Growth in bacteria
  Bacterial resistance: Ampicillin, 100 μg/mL
  Growth temperature: 37°C
  Growth strain: DH5alpha
  Copy number: High Copy
Gene/Insert
  Gene/Insert name: FOXI1 (alt names: Uniprot Q12951; ENSG00000168269)
  Species: H. sapiens (human)
  Mutation: no mutations
  Entrez Gene: FOXI1 (a.k.a. FKH10, FKHL10, FREAC-6, FREAC6, HFH-3, HFH3)
  Tag / fusion protein: Myc-BirA (N terminal on insert)
  Cloning method: Gateway Cloning
Terms and licenses: Academic/Nonprofit Terms; Industry Terms: Not Available to Industry
How to cite: BirA-Myc_N_FOXI1 was a gift from Markku Varjosalo (Addgene plasmid # 167702 ; http://n2t.net/addgene:167702 ; RRID:Addgene_167702)
