[The description below was written by a language model from this plasmid's Addgene catalogue record and pLannotate feature annotations shown in this document.]
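Description:
BirA-Myc_N_FOXI1 is a 7.4 kb mammalian expression plasmid built on the pcDNA5/FRT/TO backbone that encodes human FOXI1, a forkhead transcriptional activator, fused at its N terminus to a Myc-BirA tag. It is propagated in E. coli through a high-copy ColE1/pUC-type origin with ampicillin selection (AmpR under its bla promoter). The annotation also picks up short fragments of f1 ori, lac regulatory elements and a ble reading frame, which appear to be backbone remnants.

Expression is driven by the CMV enhancer and immediate-early promoter. This is followed by short tet operator-like matches, consistent with the tetracycline-regulated "TO" design of this backbone, in which transcription is held off in cells that express the Tet repressor until tetracycline or doxycycline is added. Downstream lies the E. coli biotin ligase birA coding sequence, then an attB1 site, the unmutated FOXI1 open reading frame, attB2 and the bGH polyadenylation signal. The attB sites reflect insertion of FOXI1 by Gateway recombination. The Myc epitope named in the record is not separately annotated in the feature table. An FRT site sits directly upstream of a hygromycin resistance gene that has an SV40 poly(A) signal but no annotated promoter of its own. In this arrangement, FLP-mediated integration into a genomic FRT site in a compatible host line is expected to activate HygR, so that hygromycin selects isogenic single-site stable lines.

The stated purpose is expression of FOXI1 in mammalian cells. The BirA fusion and the associated study of human transcription factor interaction networks point to proximity-dependent biotinylation, in which proteins near FOXI1 are labelled for capture. The record does not say whether the ligase carries the promiscuous mutation used for that method.
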