Features (pLannotate 1.2.2; 24 found; start..end, strand, type, name):
      1..380     +  enhancer       CMV enhancer: human cytomegalovirus immediate early enhancer
    381..584     +  promoter       CMV promoter: human cytomegalovirus (CMV) immediate early promoter
    586..605     +  promoter       PLtetO-1 promoter (fragment): modified phage lambda PL promoter with tet operator sites (Lutz and Bujard, 1997)
    607..626     +  promoter       PLtetO-1 promoter (fragment): modified phage lambda PL promoter with tet operator sites (Lutz and Bujard, 1997)
    634..667     +  promoter       TRE3GV promoter (fragment): 3rd-generation Tet-responsive promoter that can be activated by binding of Tet-On® 3G, optimized for retroviral and lentiviral vectors
    863..1822    +  CDS            birA: BIRA_ECOLI - Also known as bioR, dhbB. Experimental evidence at protein level: Swiss-Prot protein existence level 1. Acts both as a biotin--[acetyl-CoA-carboxylase] ligase and a biotin-operon repressor. In the presence of ATP, BirA activates biotin to form the BirA-biotinyl-5'-adenylate (BirA-bio-5'-AMP or holoBirA) complex. HoloBirA can either transfer the biotinyl moiety to the biotin carboxyl carrier protein (BCCP) subunit of acetyl-CoA carboxylase, or bind to the biotin operator site and inhibit transcription of the operon. From Escherichia coli (strain K12).
   1865..1889    +  protein_bind   attB1: mutant version of attB; recombination site for the Gateway® BP reaction BP Clonase™
   1895..3028    +  CDS            FOXI1: FOXI1_HUMAN - Also known as FKHL10, FREAC6. Experimental evidence at protein level: Swiss-Prot protein existence level 1. Transcriptional activator required for the development of normal hearing, sense of balance and kidney function. Required for the expression of SLC26A4/PDS, JAG1 and COCH in a subset of epithelial cells and the development of the endolymphatic system in the inner ear. Also required for the expression of SLC4A1/AE1, SLC4A9/AE4, ATP6V1B1 and the differentiation of intercalated cells in the epithelium of distal renal tubules (By similarity). From Homo sapiens (Human).
   3030..3054    -  protein_bind   attB2: mutant version of attB; recombination site for the Gateway® BP reaction BP Clonase™
   3098..3322    +  polyA_signal   bGH poly(A) signal: bovine growth hormone polyadenylation signal
   3326..3347    +  promoter       SV40 promoter (fragment): SV40 enhancer and early promoter
   3368..3601    +  rep_origin     f1 ori (fragment) (sequence partly withheld): f1 bacteriophage origin of replication; arrow indicates direction of (+) strand synthesis
   3606..3653    +  protein_bind   FRT: FLP-mediated recombination occurs in the 8-bp core sequence TCTAGAAA (Turan and Bode, 2011). FLP recombinase from the Saccharomyces cerevisiae 2μ plasmid
   3661..4683    +  CDS            HygR: aminoglycoside phosphotransferase from E. coli; aph(4)-Ia; confers resistance to hygromycin
   4693..4818    +  CDS            ble (fragment): BLE_KLEPN - Experimental evidence at protein level: Swiss-Prot protein existence level 1. Binding protein with a strong affinity to the bleomycin family of antibiotics. Binds to CL990; an antimitotic-antibiotic compound. From Klebsiella pneumoniae.
   4813..4934    +  polyA_signal   SV40 poly(A) signal: SV40 polyadenylation signal
   5007..5023    -  protein_bind   lac operator: The lac repressor binds to the lac operator to inhibit transcription in E. coli. This inhibition can be relieved by adding lactose or isopropyl-β-D-thiogalactopyranoside (IPTG). lac repressor encoded by lacI
   5031..5061    -  promoter       lac promoter: promoter for the E. coli lac operon
   5076..5097    -  protein_bind   CAP binding site: CAP binding activates transcription in the presence of cAMP. E. coli catabolite activator protein
   5110..5202    -  CDS            lacI (fragment): lac repressor; lacI; The lac repressor binds to the lac operator to inhibit transcription in E. coli. This inhibition can be relieved by adding lactose or isopropyl-β-D-thiogalactopyranoside (IPTG).
   5385..5973    -  rep_origin     ori: high-copy-number ColE1/pMB1/pBR322/pUC origin of replication
   6144..7004    -  CDS            AmpR: β-lactamase; bla; confers resistance to ampicillin, carbenicillin, and related antibiotics
   7005..7109    -  promoter       AmpR promoter: bla
   7168..7220    -  misc_feature   bom (fragment): basis of mobility region from pBR322
>Addgene plasmid #167702 | BirA-Myc_N_FOXI1 | addgene full sequence | sequence record 333389 | Addgene NGS Result
GACATTGATTATTGACTAGTTATTAATAGTAATCAATTACGGGGTCATTAGTTCATAGCCCATATATGGA
GTTCCGCGTTACATAACTTACGGTAAATGGCCCGCCTGGCTGACCGCCCAACGACCCCCGCCCATTGACG
TCAATAATGACGTATGTTCCCATAGTAACGCCAATAGGGACTTTCCATTGACGTCAATGGGTGGAGTATT
TACGGTAAACTGCCCACTTGGCAGTACATCAAGTGTATCATATGCCAAGTACGCCCCCTATTGACGTCAA
TGACGGTAAATGGCCCGCCTGGCATTATGCCCAGTACATGACCTTATGGGACTTTCCTACTTGGCAGTAC
ATCTACGTATTAGTCATCGCTATTACCATGGTGATGCGGTTTTGGCAGTACATCAATGGGCGTGGATAGC
GGTTTGACTCACGGGGATTTCCAAGTCTCCACCCCATTGACGTCAATGGGAGTTTGTTTTGGCACCAAAA
TCAACGGGACTTTCCAAAATGTCGTAACAACTCCGCCCCATTGACGCAAATGGGCGGTAGGCGTGTACGG
TGGGAGGTCTATATAAGCAGAGCTCTCCCTATCAGTGATAGAGATCTCCCTATCAGTGATAGAGATCGTC
GACGAGCTCGTTTAGTGAACCGTCAGATCGCCTGGAGACGCCATCCACGCTGTTTTGACCTCCATAGAAG
ACACCGGGACCGATCCAGCCTCCGGACTCTAGCGTTTAAACTTAAGCTTGGTACCGAGCTCGGATCCACT
AGTCCAGTGTGGTGGAATTCTGCAGATATCCAGCACAGTGGCGGCCGCTCGAGACCATGGAGCAGAAGCT
GATCAGCGAAGAGGACCTGGACAAGGACAACACCGTGCCCCTGAAGCTGATCGCCCTGCTGGCCAACGGC
GAGTTCCACTCTGGCGAGCAGCTGGGCGAGACACTGGGCATGAGCAGAGCCGCCATCAACAAGCACATCC
AGACCCTGCGGGACTGGGGCGTGGACGTGTTCACAGTGCCCGGCAAGGGCTACAGCCTGCCCGAGCCCAT
CCAGCTGCTGAACGCCAAGCAGATCCTGGGCCAGCTGGATGGCGGATCTGTGGCCGTGCTGCCCGTGATC
GACAGCACCAACCAGTATCTGCTCGACCGGATCGGCGAGCTGAAGTCCGGCGACGCCTGTATCGCCGAGT
ACCAGCAGGCCGGCAGAGGCGGCAGGGGCAGAAAGTGGTTCAGCCCCTTCGGCGCCAACCTGTACCTGAG
CATGTTCTGGAGACTGGAACAGGGCCCAGCCGCCGCTATTGGCCTGAGCCTGGTCATCGGCATCGTGATG
GCCGAGGTGCTGCGGAAGCTGGGCGCCGACAAAGTGCGCGTGAAGTGGCCCAACGACCTGTATCTGCAGG
ACCGGAAGCTGGCCGGCATCCTGGTGGAACTGACCGGCAAAACAGGCGACGCCGCCCAGATCGTGATCGG
CGCTGGCATCAACATGGCCATGCGGCGGGTGGAAGAGAGCGTGGTCAACCAGGGCTGGATCACCCTGCAG
GAAGCCGGCATCAACCTGGACCGGAACACCCTGGCCGCCATGCTGATCAGAGAGCTGAGAGCCGCCCTGG
AACTGTTCGAGCAGGAAGGCCTGGCCCCCTACCTGAGCAGATGGGAGAAGCTGGACAACTTCATCAACCG
GCCCGTGAAACTGATCATCGGCGACAAAGAGATCTTCGGCATCAGCCGGGGCATCGACAAGCAGGGGGCC
CTGCTCCTGGAACAGGACGGCATCATCAAGCCCTGGATGGGCGGCGAGATCAGCCTGCGGAGCGCCGAGA
AGGGCGGAGGCTCTGGCGGCGGAAGCGGCGGAGGCAGCGATATCACAAGTTTGTACAAAAAAGCAGGCTC
CACCATGAGCTCCTTCGACCTGCCGGCGCCCTCCCCACCTCGCTGCAGCCCCCAGTTCCCCAGCATCGGC
CAGGAGCCCCCCGAGATGAACCTCTACTATGAGAACTTCTTCCACCCACAGGGCGTGCCCAGCCCTCAGC
GGCCCTCCTTCGAGGGGGGCGGCGAGTATGGGGCCACCCCCAACCCCTACCTCTGGTTCAACGGGCCCAC
CATGACCCCGCCACCCTACCTGCCCGGCCCCAACGCCAGCCCCTTCCTGCCCCAGGCCTATGGAGTGCAG
AGACCGCTGCTGCCCAGCGTGTCGGGGCTTGGGGGGAGCGACCTGGGCTGGCTGCCCATCCCCTCGCAGG
AGGAGCTGATGAAGCTGGTGCGGCCACCCTATTCCTACTCGGCTCTCATCGCCATGGCCATCCACGGGGC
ACCCGACAAGCGCCTCACTCTCAGCCAGATCTACCAGTACGTGGCCGACAACTTCCCCTTCTACAACAAG
AGCAAGGCCGGCTGGCAGAACTCCATCCGCCACAACCTGTCGCTCAACGACTGCTTCAAGAAGGTGCCCC
GCGACGAGGACGACCCGGGCAAAGGGAATTACTGGACCCTGGACCCCAACTGTGAGAAAATGTTCGACAA
TGGAAATTTCCGCAGGAAAAGGAAGAGAAAATCAGATGTTTCCTCTAGCACAGCCTCCTTGGCCTTAGAG
AAGACAGAGAGCAGTCTCCCGGTGGACAGCCCCAAGACCACGGAGCCTCAGGACATCTTGGATGGAGCCT
CACCAGGGGGCACCACCAGCTCCCCAGAGAAGCGGCCCTCCCCTCCCCCATCAGGCGCCCCTTGCCTTAA
CAGCTTCCTTTCCTCTATGACAGCCTATGTGAGCGGGGGGAGCCCCACGAGCCACCCCTTGGTCACACCA
GGACTGAGCCCTGAGCCCAGTGACAAGACGGGGCAGAACTCACTGACCTTCAACTCCTTCTCCCCGCTCA
CCAACCTCAGCAACCACAGCGGTGGGGGTGACTGGGCGAACCCCATGCCCACCAACATGCTCAGCTACGG
AGGATCTGTGCTCAGCCAATTCAGCCCTCACTTCTACAACAGTGTCAACACCAGTGGTGTCCTCTACCCC
AGGGAGGGCACCGAGGTCGACCCAGCTTTCTTGTACAAAGTGGTGACGTAAGCTAGGGGCCCGTTTAAAC
CCGCTGATCAGCCTCGACTGTGCCTTCTAGTTGCCAGCCATCTGTTGTTTGCCCCTCCCCCGTGCCTTCC
TTGACCCTGGAAGGTGCCACTCCCACTGTCCTTTCCTAATAAAATGAGGAAATTGCATCGCATTGTCTGA
GTAGGTGTCATTCTATTCTGGGGGGTGGGGTGGGGCAGGACAGCAAGGGGGAGGATTGGGAAGACAATAG
CAGGCATGCTGGGGATGCGGTGGGCTCTATGGCTTCTGAGGCGGAAAGAACCAGCTGGGGCTCTAGGGGG
TATCCCC
[124 nt withheld, positions 3368-3491]
C
[91 nt withheld, positions 3493-3583]
AGGGTGATGGTTCACGTACCTAGAAGTTCCTATTCCGAAGTTCCTATTCTCTAGAAAGTATAGGAACTTC
CTTGGCCAAAAAGCCTGAACTCACCGCGACGTCTGTCGAGAAGTTTCTGATCGAAAAGTTCGACAGCGTC
TCCGACCTGATGCAGCTCTCGGAGGGCGAAGAATCTCGTGCTTTCAGCTTCGATGTAGGAGGGCGTGGAT
ATGTCCTGCGGGTAAATAGCTGCGCCGATGGTTTCTACAAAGATCGTTATGTTTATCGGCACTTTGCATC
GGCCGCGCTCCCGATTCCGGAAGTGCTTGACATTGGGGAATTCAGCGAGAGCCTGACCTATTGCATCTCC
CGCCGTGCACAGGGTGTCACGTTGCAAGACCTGCCTGAAACCGAACTGCCCGCTGTTCTGCAGCCGGTCG
CGGAGGCCATGGATGCGATCGCTGCGGCCGATCTTAGCCAGACGAGCGGGTTCGGCCCATTCGGACCGCA
AGGAATCGGTCAATACACTACATGGCGTGATTTCATATGCGCGATTGCTGATCCCCATGTGTATCACTGG
CAAACTGTGATGGACGACACCGTCAGTGCGTCCGTCGCGCAGGCTCTCGATGAGCTGATGCTTTGGGCCG
AGGACTGCCCCGAAGTCCGGCACCTCGTGCACGCGGATTTCGGCTCCAACAATGTCCTGACGGACAATGG
CCGCATAACAGCGGTCATTGACTGGAGCGAGGCGATGTTCGGGGATTCCCAATACGAGGTCGCCAACATC
TTCTTCTGGAGGCCGTGGTTGGCTTGTATGGAGCAGCAGACGCGCTACTTCGAGCGGAGGCATCCGGAGC
TTGCAGGATCGCCGCGGCTCCGGGCGTATATGCTCCGCATTGGTCTTGACCAACTCTATCAGAGCTTGGT
TGACGGCAATTTCGATGATGCAGCTTGGGCGCAGGGTCGATGCGACGCAATCGTCCGATCCGGAGCCGGG
ACTGTCGGGCGTACACAAATCGCCCGCAGAAGCGCGGCCGTCTGGACCGATGGCTGTGTAGAAGTACTCG
CCGATAGTGGAAACCGACGCCCCAGCACTCGTCCGAGGGCAAAGGAATAGCACGTACTACGAGATTTCGA
TTCCACCGCCGCCTTCTATGAAAGGTTGGGCTTCGGAATCGTTTTCCGGGACGCCGGCTGGATGATCCTC
CAGCGCGGGGATCTCATGCTGGAGTTCTTCGCCCACCCCAACTTGTTTATTGCAGCTTATAATGGTTACA
AATAAAGCAATAGCATCACAAATTTCACAAATAAAGCATTTTTTTCACTGCATTCTAGTTGTGGTTTGTC
CAAACTCATCAATGTATCTTATCATGTCTGTATACCGTCGACCTCTAGCTAGAGCTTGGCGTAATCATGG
TCATAGCTGTTTCCTGTGTGAAATTGTTATCCGCTCACAATTCCACACAACATACGAGCCGGAAGCATAA
AGTGTAAAGCCTGGGGTGCCTAATGAGTGAGCTAACTCACATTAATTGCGTTGCGCTCACTGCCCGCTTT
CCAGTCGGGAAACCTGTCGTGCCAGCTGCATTAATGAATCGGCCAACGCGCGGGGAGAGGCGGTTTGCGT
ATTGGGCGCTCTTCCGCTTCCTCGCTCACTGACTCGCTGCGCTCGGTCGTTCGGCTGCGGCGAGCGGTAT
CAGCTCACTCAAAGGCGGTAATACGGTTATCCACAGAATCAGGGGATAACGCAGGAAAGAACATGTGAGC
AAAAGGCCAGCAAAAGGCCAGGAACCGTAAAAAGGCCGCGTTGCTGGCGTTTTTCCATAGGCTCCGCCCC
CCTGACGAGCATCACAAAAATCGACGCTCAAGTCAGAGGTGGCGAAACCCGACAGGACTATAAAGATACC
AGGCGTTTCCCCCTGGAAGCTCCCTCGTGCGCTCTCCTGTTCCGACCCTGCCGCTTACCGGATACCTGTC
CGCCTTTCTCCCTTCGGGAAGCGTGGCGCTTTCTCATAGCTCACGCTGTAGGTATCTCAGTTCGGTGTAG
GTCGTTCGCTCCAAGCTGGGCTGTGTGCACGAACCCCCCGTTCAGCCCGACCGCTGCGCCTTATCCGGTA
ACTATCGTCTTGAGTCCAACCCGGTAAGACACGACTTATCGCCACTGGCAGCAGCCACTGGTAACAGGAT
TAGCAGAGCGAGGTATGTAGGCGGTGCTACAGAGTTCTTGAAGTGGTGGCCTAACTACGGCTACACTAGA
AGAACAGTATTTGGTATCTGCGCTCTGCTGAAGCCAGTTACCTTCGGAAAAAGAGTTGGTAGCTCTTGAT
CCGGCAAACAAACCACCGCTGGTAGCGGTGGTTTTTTTGTTTGCAAGCAGCAGATTACGCGCAGAAAAAA
AGGATCTCAAGAAGATCCTTTGATCTTTTCTACGGGGTCTGACGCTCAGTGGAACGAAAACTCACGTTAA
GGGATTTTGGTCATGAGATTATCAAAAAGGATCTTCACCTAGATCCTTTTAAATTAAAAATGAAGTTTTA
AATCAATCTAAAGTATATATGAGTAAACTTGGTCTGACAGTTACCAATGCTTAATCAGTGAGGCACCTAT
CTCAGCGATCTGTCTATTTCGTTCATCCATAGTTGCCTGACTCCCCGTCGTGTAGATAACTACGATACGG
GAGGGCTTACCATCTGGCCCCAGTGCTGCAATGATACCGCGAGACCCACGCTCACCGGCTCCAGATTTAT
CAGCAATAAACCAGCCAGCCGGAAGGGCCGAGCGCAGAAGTGGTCCTGCAACTTTATCCGCCTCCATCCA
GTCTATTAATTGTTGCCGGGAAGCTAGAGTAAGTAGTTCGCCAGTTAATAGTTTGCGCAACGTTGTTGCC
ATTGCTACAGGCATCGTGGTGTCACGCTCGTCGTTTGGTATGGCTTCATTCAGCTCCGGTTCCCAACGAT
CAAGGCGAGTTACATGATCCCCCATGTTGTGCAAAAAAGCGGTTAGCTCCTTCGGTCCTCCGATCGTTGT
CAGAAGTAAGTTGGCCGCAGTGTTATCACTCATGGTTATGGCAGCACTGCATAATTCTCTTACTGTCATG
CCATCCGTAAGATGCTTTTCTGTGACTGGTGAGTACTCAACCAAGTCATTCTGAGAATAGTGTATGCGGC
GACCGAGTTGCTCTTGCCCGGCGTCAATACGGGATAATACCGCGCCACATAGCAGAACTTTAAAAGTGCT
CATCATTGGAAAACGTTCTTCGGGGCGAAAACTCTCAAGGATCTTACCGCTGTTGAGATCCAGTTCGATG
TAACCCACTCGTGCACCCAACTGATCTTCAGCATCTTTTACTTTCACCAGCGTTTCTGGGTGAGCAAAAA
CAGGAAGGCAAAATGCCGCAAAAAAGGGAATAAGGGCGACACGGAAATGTTGAATACTCATACTCTTCCT
TTTTCAATATTATTGAAGCATTTATCAGGGTTATTGTCTCATGAGCGGATACATATTTGAATGTATTTAG
AAAAATAAACAAATAGGGGTTCCGCGCACATTTCCCCGAAAAGTGCCACCTGACGTCGACGGATCGGGAG
ATCTCCCGATCCCCTATGGTGCACTCTCAGTACAATCTGCTCTGATGCCGCATAGTTAAGCCAGTATCTG
CTCCCTGCTTGTGTGTTGGAGGTCGCTGAGTAGTGCGCGAGCAAAATTTAAGCTACAACAAGGCAAGGCT
TGACCGACAATTGCATGAAGAATCTGCTTAGGGTTAGGCGTTTTGCGCTGCTTCGCGATGTACGGGCCAG
ATATACGCGTT
